>Addgene plasmid #169097 | pCAG>nls-Cas9-nls-2A-Citrine-EcoRI/NotI | addgene full sequence | sequence record 442801 | Addgene NGS Result
TTGAGATCCTTTTTTTCTGCGCGTAATCTGCTGCTTGCAAACAAAAAAACCACCGCTACCAGCGGTGGTT
TGTTTGCCGGATCAAGAGCTACCAACTCTTTTTCCGAAGGTAACTGGCTTCAGCAGAGCGCAGATACCAA
ATACTGTTCTTCTAGTGTAGCCGTAGTTAGGCCACCACTTCAAGAACTCTGTAGCACCGCCTACATACCT
CGCTCTGCTAATCCTGTTACCAGTGGCTGCTGCCAGTGGCGATAAGTCGTGTCTTACCGGGTTGGACTCA
AGACGATAGTTACCGGATAAGGCGCAGCGGTCGGGCTGAACGGGGGGTTCGTGCACACAGCCCAGCTTGG
AGCGAACGACCTACACCGAACTGAGATACCTACAGCGTGAGCTATGAGAAAGCGCCACGCTTCCCGAAGG
GAGAAAGGCGGACAGGTATCCGGTAAGCGGCAGGGTCGGAACAGGAGAGCGCACGAGGGAGCTTCCAGGG
GGAAACGCCTGGTATCTTTATAGTCCTGTCGGGTTTCGCCACCTCTGACTTGAGCGTCGATTTTTGTGAT
GCTCGTCAGGGGGGCGGAGCCTATGGAAAAACGCCAGCAACGCGGCCTTTTTACGGTTCCTGGCCTTTTG
CTGGCCTTTTGCTCACATGTTCTTTCCTGCGTTATCCCCTGATTCTGTGGATAACCGTATTACCGCCTTT
GAGTGAGCTGATACCGCTCGCCGCAGCCGAACGACCGAGCGCAGCGAGTCAGTGAGCGAGGAAGCGGAAG
AGCGCCCAATACGCAAACCGCCTCTCCCCGCGCGTTGGCCGATTCATTAATGCAGCGGATCCAGACATGA
TAAGATACATTGATGAGTTTGGACAAACCACAACTAGAATGCAGTGAAAAAAATGCTTTATTTGTGAAAT
TTGTGATGCTATTGCTTTATTTGTAACCATTATAAGCTGCAATAAACAAGTTAGCTTTTTGCAAAAGCCT
AGGCCTCCAAAAAAGCCTCCTCACTACTTCTGGAATAGCTCAGAGGCCGAGGCGGCCTCGGCCTCTGCAT
AAATAAAAAAAATTAGTCAGCCATGGGGCGGAGAATGGGCGGAACTGGGCGGAGTTAGGGGCGGGATGGG
CGGAGTTAGGGGCGGGACTATGGTTGCTGACTAATTGAGATGCGGATCCGCTGGCACGACAGGTTTCCCG
ACTGGAAAGCGGGCAGTGAGCGCAACGCAATTAATGTGAGTTAGCTCACTCATTAGGCACCCCAGGCTTT
ACACTTTATGCTTCCGGCTCGTATGTTGTGTGGAATTGTGAGCGGATAACAATTTCACACAGGAAACAGC
TATGACCATGATTACGCCAAGCTGGTCGACGGTGCACCGTCGACCAGCTGGTCGACGGTGCAGGTCGAGG
GATCTCCATAAGAGAAGAGGGACAGCTATGACTGGGAGTAGTCAGGAGAGGAGGAAAAATCTGGCTAGTA
AAACATGTAAGGAAAATTTTAGGGATGTTAAAGAAAAAAATAACACAAAACAAAATATAAAAAAAATCTA
ACCTCAAGTCAAGGCTTTTCTATGGAATAAGGAATGGACAGCAGGGGGCTGTTTCATATACTGATGACCT
CTTTATAGCCAACCTTTGTTCATGGCAGCCAGCATATGGGCATATGTTGCCAAACTCTAAACCAAATACT
CATTCTGATGTTTTAAATGATTTGCCCTCCCATATGTCCTTCCGAGTGAGAGACACAAAAAATTCCAACA
CACTATTGCAATGAAAATAAATTTCCTTTATTAGCCAGAAGTCAGATGCTCAAGGGGCTTCATGATGTCC
CCATAATTTTTGGCAGAGGGAAAAAGATCTCAGTGGTATTTGTGAGCCAGGGCATTGGCCACACCAGCCA
CCACCTTCTGATAGGCAGCCTGCACCTGAGGAGTGAATTGCGGCCGCGTCCCATTCGCCATGCCGAAGCA
TGTTGCCCAGCCGGCGCCAGCGAGGAGGCTGGGACCATGCCGGCCAAAAGCACCGACTCGGTGCCACTTT
TTCAAGTTGATAACGGACTAGCCTTATTTAAACTTGCTATGCTGTTTCCAGCATAGCTCTTAAACGGTGT
AGATCGTAGCAGTGCGACGAGCTTACTCGTTTCGTCCTCACGGACTCATCAGGCACTGGAATTCCTTGTA
CAGCTCGTCCATGCCGAGAGTGATCCCGGCGGCGGTCACGAACTCCAGCAGGACCATGTGATCGCGCTTC
TCGTTGGGGTCTTTGCTCAGGGCGGACTGGTAGCTCAGGTAGTGGTTGTCGGGCAGCAGCACGGGGCCGT
CGCCGATGGGGGTGTTCTGCTGGTAGTGGTCGGCGAGCTGCACGCTGCCGTCCTCGATGTTGTGGCGGAT
CTTGAAGTTCACCTTGATGCCGTTCTTCTGCTTGTCGGCCATGATATAGACGTTGTGGCTGTTGTAGTTG
TACTCCAGCTTGTGCCCCAGGATGTTGCCGTCCTCCTTGAAGTCGATGCCCTTCAGCTCGATGCGGTTCA
CCAGGGTGTCGCCCTCGAACTTCACCTCGGCGCGGGTCTTGTAGTTGCCGTCGTCCTTGAAGAAGATGGT
GCGCTCCTGGACGTAGCCTTCGGGCATGGCGGACTTGAAGAAGTCGTGCTGCTTCATGTGGTCGGGGTAG
CGGGCGAAGCACATCAGGCCGTAGCCGAAGGTGGTCACGAGGGTGGGCCAGGGCACGGGCAGCTTGCCGG
TGGTGCAGATGAACTTCAGGGTCAGCTTGCCGTAGGTGGCATCGCCCTCGCCCTCGCCGGACACGCTGAA
CTTGTGGCCGTTTACGTCGCCGTCCAGCTCGACCAGGATGGGCACCACCCCGGTGAACAGCTCCTCGCCC
TTGCTCACCATGGATCTGGGCCCGGGATTTTCCTCCACGTCCCCGCATGTTAGAAGACTTCCCCTGCCCT
CTCCTGATCCGATATCCTTTTTCTTTTTTGCCTGGCCGGCCTTTTTCGTGGCCGCCGGCCTTTTGTCGCC
TCCCAGCTGAGACAGGTCGATCCGTGTCTCGTACAGGCCGGTGATGCTCTGGTGGATCAGGGTGGCGTCC
AGCACCTCTTTGGTGCTGGTGTACCTCTTCCGGTCGATGGTGGTGTCAAAGTACTTGAAGGCGGCAGGGG
CTCCCAGATTGGTCAGGGTAAACAGGTGGATGATATTCTCGGCCTGCTCTCTGATGGGCTTATCCCGGTG
CTTGTTGTAGGCGGACAGCACTTTGTCCAGATTAGCGTCGGCCAGGATCACTCTCTTGGAGAACTCGCTG
ATCTGCTCGATGATCTCGTCCAGGTAGTGCTTGTGCTGTTCCACAAACAGCTGTTTCTGCTCATTATCCT
CGGGGGAGCCCTTCAGCTTCTCATAGTGGCTGGCCAGGTACAGGAAGTTCACATATTTGGAGGGCAGGGC
CAGTTCGTTTCCCTTCTGCAGTTCGCCGGCAGAGGCCAGCATTCTCTTCCGGCCGTTTTCCAGCTCGAAC
AGGGAGTACTTAGGCAGCTTGATGATCAGGTCCTTTTTCACTTCTTTGTAGCCCTTGGCTTCCAGAAAGT
CGATGGGATTCTTCTCGAAGCTGCTTCTTTCCATGATGGTGATCCCCAGCAGCTCTTTCACACTCTTCAG
TTTCTTGGACTTGCCCTTTTCCACTTTGGCCACCACCAGCACAGAATAGGCCACGGTGGGGCTGTCGAAG
CCGCCGTACTTCTTAGGGTCCCAGTCCTTCTTTCTGGCGATCAGCTTATCGCTGTTCCTCTTGGGCAGGA
TAGACTCTTTGCTGAAGCCGCCTGTCTGCACCTCGGTCTTTTTCACGATATTCACTTGGGGCATGCTCAG
CACTTTCCGCACGGTGGCAAAATCCCGGCCCTTATCCCACACGATCTCCCCGGTTTCGCCGTTTGTCTCG
ATCAGAGGCCGCTTCCGGATCTCGCCGTTGGCCAGGGTAATCTCGGTCTTGAAAAAGTTCATGATGTTGC
TGTAGAAGAAGTACTTGGCGGTAGCCTTGCCGATTTCCTGCTCGCTCTTGGCGATCATCTTCCGCACGTC
GTACACCTTGTAGTCGCCGTACACGAACTCGCTTTCCAGCTTAGGGTACTTTTTGATCAGGGCGGTTCCC
ACGACGGCGTTCAGGTAGGCGTCGTGGGCGTGGTGGTAGTTGTTGATCTCGCGCACTTTGTAAAACTGGA
AATCCTTCCGGAAATCGGACACCAGCTTGGACTTCAGGGTGATCACTTTCACTTCCCGGATCAGCTTGTC
ATTCTCGTCGTACTTAGTGTTCATCCGGGAGTCCAGGATCTGTGCCACGTGCTTTGTGATCTGCCGGGTT
TCCACCAGCTGTCTCTTGATGAAGCCGGCCTTATCCAGTTCGCTCAGGCCGCCTCTCTCGGCCTTGGTCA
GATTGTCGAACTTTCTCTGGGTAATCAGCTTGGCGTTCAGCAGCTGCCGCCAGTAGTTCTTCATCTTCTT
CACGACCTCTTCGGAGGGCACGTTGTCGCTCTTGCCCCGGTTCTTGTCGCTTCTGGTCAGCACCTTGTTG
TCGATGGAGTCGTCCTTCAGAAAGCTCTGAGGCACGATATGGTCCACATCGTAGTCGGACAGCCGGTTGA
TGTCCAGTTCCTGGTCCACGTACATATCCCGCCCATTCTGCAGGTAGTACAGGTACAGCTTCTCGTTCTG
CAGCTGGGTGTTTTCCACGGGGTGTTCTTTCAGGATCTGGCTGCCCAGCTCTTTGATGCCCTCTTCGATC
CGCTTCATTCTCTCGCGGCTGTTCTTCTGTCCCTTCTGGGTGGTCTGGTTCTCTCTGGCCATTTCGATCA
CGATGTTCTCGGGCTTGTGCCGGCCCATCACTTTCACGAGCTCGTCCACCACCTTCACTGTCTGCAGGAT
GCCCTTCTTAATGGCGGGGCTGCCGGCCAGATTGGCAATGTGCTCGTGCAGGCTATCGCCCTGGCCGGAC
ACCTGGGCTTTCTGGATGTCCTCTTTAAAGGTCAGGCTGTCGTCGTGGATCAGCTGCATGAAGTTTCTGT
TGGCGAAGCCGTCGGACTTCAGGAAATCCAGGATTGTCTTGCCGGACTGCTTGTCCCGGATGCCGTTGAT
CAGCTTCCGGCTCAGCCTGCCCCAGCCGGTGTATCTCCGCCGCTTCAGCTGCTTCATCACTTTGTCGTCG
AACAGGTGGGCATAGGTTTTCAGCCGTTCCTCGATCATCTCTCTGTCCTCAAACAGTGTCAGGGTCAGCA
CGATATCTTCCAGAATGTCCTCGTTTTCCTCATTGTCCAGGAAGTCCTTGTCCTTGATAATTTTCAGCAG
ATCGTGGTATGTGCCCAGGGAGGCGTTGAACCGATCTTCCACGCCGGAGATTTCCACGGAGTCGAAGCAC
TCGATTTTCTTGAAGTAGTCCTCTTTCAGCTGCTTCACGGTCACTTTCCGGTTGGTCTTGAACAGCAGGT
CCACGATGGCCTTTTTCTGCTCGCCGCTCAGGAAGGCGGGCTTTCTCATTCCCTCGGTCACGTATTTCAC
TTTGGTCAGCTCGTTATACACGGTGAAGTACTCGTACAGCAGGCTGTGCTTGGGCAGCACCTTCTCGTTG
GGCAGGTTCTTATCGAAGTTGGTCATCCGCTCGATGAAGCTCTGGGCGGAAGCGCCCTTGTCCACCACTT
CCTCGAAGTTCCAGGGGGTGATGGTTTCCTCGCTCTTTCTGGTCATCCAGGCGAATCTGCTGTTTCCCCT
GGCCAGAGGGCCCACGTAGTAGGGGATGCGGAAGGTCAGGATCTTCTCGATCTTTTCCCGGTTGTCCTTC
AGGAATGGGTAAAAATCTTCCTGCCGCCGCAGAATGGCGTGCAGCTCTCCCAGGTGGATCTGGTGGGGGA
TGCTGCCGTTGTCGAAGGTCCGCTGCTTCCGCAGCAGGTCCTCTCTGTTCAGCTTCACGAGCAGTTCCTC
GGTGCCGTCCATCTTTTCCAGGATGGGCTTGATGAACTTGTAGAACTCTTCCTGGCTGGCTCCGCCGTCA
ATGTAGCCGGCGTAGCCGTTCTTGCTCTGGTCGAAGAAAATCTCTTTGTACTTCTCAGGCAGCTGCTGCC
GCACGAGAGCTTTCAGCAGGGTCAGGTCCTGGTGGTGCTCGTCGTATCTCTTGATCATAGAGGCGCTCAG
GGGGGCCTTGGTGATCTCGGTGTTCACTCTCAGGATGTCGCTCAGCAGGATGGCGTCGGACAGGTTCTTG
GCGGCCAGAAACAGGTCGGCGTACTGGTCGCCGATCTGGGCCAGCAGGTTGTCCAGGTCGTCGTCGTAGG
TGTCCTTGCTCAGCTGCAGTTTGGCATCCTCGGCCAGGTCGAAGTTGCTCTTGAAGTTGGGGGTCAGGCC
CAGGCTCAGGGCAATCAGGTTTCCGAACAGGCCATTCTTCTTCTCGCCGGGCAGCTGGGCGATCAGATTT
TCCAGCCGTCTGCTCTTGCTCAGTCTGGCAGACAGGATGGCCTTGGCGTCCACGCCGCTGGCGTTGATGG
GGTTTTCCTCGAACAGCTGGTTGTAGGTCTGCACCAGCTGGATGAACAGCTTGTCCACGTCGCTGTTGTC
GGGGTTCAGGTCGCCCTCGATCAGGAAGTGGCCCCGGAACTTGATCATGTGGGCCAGGGCCAGATAGATC
AGCCGCAGGTCGGCCTTGTCGGTGCTGTCCACCAGTTTCTTTCTCAGGTGGTAGATGGTGGGGTACTTCT
CGTGGTAGGCCACCTCGTCCACGATGTTGCCGAAGATGGGGTGCCGCTCGTGCTTCTTATCCTCTTCCAC
CAGGAAGGACTCTTCCAGTCTGTGGAAGAAGCTGTCGTCCACCTTGGCCATCTCGTTGCTGAAGATCTCT
TGCAGATAGCAGATCCGGTTCTTCCGTCTGGTGTATCTTCTTCTGGCGGTTCTCTTCAGCCGGGTGGCCT
CGGCTGTTTCGCCGCTGTCGAACAGCAGGGCTCCGATCAGGTTCTTCTTGATGCTGTGCCGGTCGGTGTT
GCCCAGCACCTTGAATTTCTTGCTGGGCACCTTGTACTCGTCGGTGATCACGGCCCAGCCCACAGAGTTG
GTGCCGATGTCCAGGCCGATGCTGTACTTCTTGTCGGCTGCTGGGACTCCGTGGATACCGACCTTCCGCT
TCTTCTTTGGGGCCATGGTGGCCTAGCGTTTAAACGTTAATTAAGGCGCGCCTACGCGTACTTAAGGCTT
CGAACTCTCGAGCAATTCTTTGCCAAAATGATGAGACAGCACAATAACCAGCACGTTGCCCAGGAGCTGT
AGGAAAAAGAAGAAGGCATGAACATGGTTAGCAGAGGCTCTAGAGCCGCCGGTCACACGCCAGAAGCCGA
ACCCCGCCCTGCCCCGTCCCCCCCGAAGGCAGCCGTCCCCCCGCGGACAGCCCCGAGGCTGGAGAGGGAG
AAGGGGACGGCGGCGCGGCGACGCACGAAGGCCCTCCCCGCCCATTTCCTTCCTGCCGGCGCCGCACCGC
TTCGCCCCGCGCCCGCTAGAGGGGGTGCGGCGGCGCCTCCCAGATTTCGGCTCCGCACAGATTTGGGACA
AAGGAAGTCCCTGCGCCCTCTCGCACGATTACCATAAAAGGCAATGGCTGCGGCTCGCCGCGCCTCGACA
GCCGCCGGCGCTCCGGGGGCCGCCGCGCCCCTCCCCCGAGCCCTCCCCGGCCCGAGGCGGCCCCGCCCCG
CCCGGCACCCCCACCTGCCGCCACCCCCCGCCCGGCACGGCGAGCCCCGCGCCACGCCCCGTACGGAGCC
CCGCACCCGAAGCCGGGCCGTGCTCAGCAACTCGGGGAGGGGGGTGCAGGGGGGGTTGCAGCCCGACCGA
CGCGCCCACACCCCCTGCTCACCCCCCCACGCACACACCCCGCACGCAGCCTTTGTTCCCCTCGCAGCCC
CCCCCGCACCGCGGGGCACCGCCCCCGGCCGCGCTCCCCTCGCGCACACTGCGGAGCGCACAAAGCCCCG
CGCCGCGCCCGCAGCGCTCACAGCCGCCGGGCAGCGCGGAGCCGCACGCGGCGCTCCCCACGCACACACA
CACGCACGCACCCCCCGAGCCGCTCCCCCCGCACAAAGGGCCCTCCCGGAGCCCCTCAAGGCTTTCACGC
AGCCACAGAAAAGAAACAAGCCGTCATTAAACCAAGCGCTAATTACAGCCCGGAGGAGAAGGGCCGTCCC
GCCCGCTCACCTGTGGGAGTAACGCGGTCAGTCAGAGCCGGGGCGGGCGGCGCGAGGCGGCGGCGGAGCG
GGGCACGGGGCGAAGGCAGCGCGCAGCGACTCCCGCCCGCCGCGCGCTTCGCTTTTTATAGGGCCGCCGC
CGCCGCCGCCTCGCCATAAAAGGAAACTTTCGGAGCGCGCCGCTCTGATTGGCTGCCGCCGCACCTCTCC
GCCTCGCCCCGCCCCGCCCCGCCTGGCGCGCGCCCCCCCCCCCCCCCGCCCCCATCGCTGCACAAAATAA
TTAAAAAATAAATAAATACAAAATTGGGGGTGGGGAGGGGGGGGAGATGGGGAGAGTGAAGCAGAACGTG
GGGCTCACCTCGACCATGGTAATAGCGATGACTAATACGTAGATGTACTGCCAAGTAGGAAAGTCCCATA
AGGTCATGTACTGGGCATAATGCCAGGCGGGCCATTTACCGTCATTGACGTCAATAGGGGGCGTACTTGG
CATATGATACACTTGATGTACTGCCAAGTGGGCAGTTTACCGTAAATACTCCACCCATTGACGTCAATGG
AAAGTCCCTATTGGCGTTACTATGGGAACATACGTCATTATTGACGTCAATGGGCGGGGGTCGTTGGGCG
GTCAGCCAGGCGGGCCATTTACCGTAAGTTATGTAACGCGGAACTCCATATATGGGCTATGAACTAATGA
CCCCGTAATTGATTACTATTAATAACTAGTCAATAATCAATGTCGACCCAGGTGGCACTTTTCGGGGAAA
TGTGCGCGGAACCCCTATTTGTTTATTTTTCTAAATACATTCAAATATGTATCCGCTCATGAGACAATAA
CCCTGATAAATGCTTCAATAATATTGAAAAAGGAAGAGTATGAGTATTCAACATTTCCGTGTCGCCCTTA
TTCCCTTTTTTGCGGCATTTTGCCTTCCTGTTTTTGCTCACCCAGAAACGCTGGTGAAAGTAAAAGATGC
TGAAGATCAGTTGGGTGCACGAGTGGGTTACATCGAACTGGATCTCAACAGCGGTAAGATCCTTGAGAGT
TTTCGCCCCGAAGAACGTTTTCCAATGATGAGCACTTTTAAAGTTCTGCTATGTGGCGCGGTATTATCCC
GTATTGACGCCGGGCAAGAGCAACTCGGTCGCCGCATACACTATTCTCAGAATGACTTGGTTGAGTACTC
ACCAGTCACAGAAAAGCATCTTACGGATGGCATGACAGTAAGAGAATTATGCAGTGCTGCCATAACCATG
AGTGATAACACTGCGGCCAACTTACTTCTGACAACGATCGGAGGACCGAAGGAGCTAACCGCTTTTTTGC
ACAACATGGGGGATCATGTAACTCGCCTTGATCGTTGGGAACCGGAGCTGAATGAAGCCATACCAAACGA
CGAGCGTGACACCACGATGCCTGTAGCAATGGCAACAACGTTGCGCAAACTATTAACTGGCGAACTACTT
ACTCTAGCTTCCCGGCAACAATTAATAGACTGGATGGAGGCGGATAAAGTTGCAGGACCACTTCTGCGCT
CGGCCCTTCCGGCTGGCTGGTTTATTGCTGATAAATCTGGAGCCGGTGAGCGTGGGTCTCGCGGTATCAT
TGCAGCACTGGGGCCAGATGGTAAGCCCTCCCGTATCGTAGTTATCTACACGACGGGGAGTCAGGCAACT
ATGGATGAACGAAATAGACAGATCGCTGAGATAGGTGCCTCACTGATTAAGCATTGGTAACTGTCAGACC
AAGTTTACTCATATATACTTTAGATTGATTTAAAACTTCATTTTTAATTTAAAAGGATCTAGGTGAAGAT
CCTTTTTGATAATCTCATGACCAAAATCCCTTAACGTGAGTTTTCGTTCCACTGAGCGTCAGACCCCGTA
GAAAAGATCAAAGGATCTTC
Features (pLannotate 1.2.2; 23 found; start..end, strand, type, name):
      1..589     +  rep_origin     ori: high-copy-number ColE1/pMB1/pBR322/pUC origin of replication
    772..826     +  CDS            lacI (fragment): lac repressor; lacI; The lac repressor binds to the lac operator to inhibit transcription in E. coli. This inhibition can be relieved by adding lactose or isopropyl-β-D-thiogalactopyranoside (IPTG).
    828..962     -  polyA_signal   SV40 poly(A) signal: SV40 polyadenylation signal
    982..1117    -  rep_origin     SV40 ori: SV40 origin of replication
   1141..1163    -  promoter       SV40 promoter (fragment): SV40 enhancer and early promoter
   1170..1209    +  CDS            lacI (fragment): lac repressor; lacI; The lac repressor binds to the lac operator to inhibit transcription in E. coli. This inhibition can be relieved by adding lactose or isopropyl-β-D-thiogalactopyranoside (IPTG).
   1222..1243    +  protein_bind   CAP binding site: CAP binding activates transcription in the presence of cAMP. E. coli catabolite activator protein
   1258..1288    +  promoter       lac promoter: promoter for the E. coli lac operon
   1296..1312    +  protein_bind   lac operator: The lac repressor binds to the lac operator to inhibit transcription in E. coli. This inhibition can be relieved by adding lactose or isopropyl-β-D-thiogalactopyranoside (IPTG). lac repressor encoded by lacI
   1727..1782    -  polyA_signal   β-globin poly(A) signal: rabbit β-globin polyadenylation signal (Gil and Proudfoot, 1987)
   1853..1930    -  CDS            HBB (fragment): HBB_PONPY - Experimental evidence at transcript level: Swiss-Prot protein existence level 2. Involved in oxygen transport from the lung to the various peripheral tissues. From Pongo pygmaeus (Bornean orangutan).
   2010..2077    -  misc_RNA       tracrRNA (fragment): trans-activating CRISPR RNA for the Streptococcus pyogenes CRISPR/Cas9 system
   2129..2152    -  misc_RNA       sTRSV HHRz (fragment): hammerhead ribozyme from the tobacco ringspot virus satellite RNA (Khvorova et al., 2003)
   2165..2881    -  CDS            Citrine: Citrine is a basic (constitutively fluorescent) yellow fluorescent protein published in 2001, derived from Aequorea victoria. It has moderate acid sensitivity.
   2892..2941    -  CDS            T2A (fragment): 2A peptide from Thosea asigna virus capsid protein Eukaryotic ribosomes fail to insert a peptide bond between the Gly and Pro residues, yielding separate polypeptides.
   2957..3004    -  CDS            nucleoplasmin NLS: bipartite nuclear localization signal from nucleoplasmin
   3005..5503    -  CDS            Cas9(C): C-terminal portion of Streptococcus pyogenes Cas9 (Zetsche et al., 2015)
   5504..7105    -  CDS            Cas9(N): N-terminal portion of Streptococcus pyogenes Cas9 (Zetsche et al., 2015)
   7277..8293    -  intron         chimeric intron: chimera between introns from chicken β-actin and rabbit β-globin
   8294..8553    -  promoter       chicken β-actin promoter: contains a 21-bp deletion relative to the standard chicken β-actin promoter
   8555..8934    -  enhancer       CMV enhancer: human cytomegalovirus immediate early enhancer
   8965..9069    +  promoter       AmpR promoter: bla
   9070..9930    +  CDS            AmpR: β-lactamase; bla; confers resistance to ampicillin, carbenicillin, and related antibiotics
