[The description below was written by a language model from this plasmid's Addgene catalogue record and pLannotate feature annotations shown in this document.]
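Description:
pCAG>nls-Cas9-nls-2A-Citrine-EcoRI/NotI is a roughly 10.1 kb mammalian-type expression plasmid built on the pCAG backbone. According to the associated publication title, it belongs to a single-plasmid toolkit for genome editing combined with lineage analysis in chick embryos. It is maintained in E. coli at high copy through a ColE1/pUC-type origin and selected with ampicillin via the bla (AmpR) gene. The backbone also carries an SV40 origin with an SV40 poly(A) signal, plus remnants of lac regulatory sequence (CAP site, lac promoter and operator, short lacI fragments). These are cloning-vector leftovers rather than functional parts of the payload.

Expression is driven by the CAG arrangement: the CMV immediate-early enhancer, the chicken β-actin promoter and a chimeric β-actin/β-globin intron, which together give strong, broadly active transcription in vertebrate cells. The transcript ends at a rabbit β-globin poly(A) signal. The insert, about 5 kb and cloned between AscI and NotI, encodes Streptococcus pyogenes Cas9. The annotation splits it into contiguous N- and C-terminal portions that together make up the full enzyme. A nucleoplasmin bipartite NLS follows Cas9; the N-terminal NLS implied by the name is not separately annotated. A T2A peptide then links Cas9 to Citrine, so ribosomal skipping yields nuclear Cas9 and a separate yellow fluorescent marker of transfected cells from a single mRNA.

Downstream of Citrine, the table detects fragments of a hammerhead ribozyme and a tracrRNA scaffold. Together with the EcoRI/NotI sites in the name, this suggests a position for a ribozyme-flanked guide RNA within the same transcript, but the record names no guide or target sequence.
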