Addgene plasmid #169097: pCAG>nls-Cas9-nls-2A-Citrine-EcoRI/NotI
Purpose: Cas9 and Citrine expression in transfected cells
Depositing lab: Marianne Bronner. Publication: A single-plasmid approach for genome editing coupled with long-term lineage analysis in chick embryos. Gandhi S, Li Y, Tang W, Christensen JB, Urrutia HA, Vieceli FM, Piacentino ML, Bronner ME. Development. 2021 Mar 9. pii: dev.193565. doi: 10.1242/dev.193565. PubMed 33688075.
Backbone
  Vector backbone: pCAG
  Vector type: Mammalian Expression
Growth in bacteria
  Bacterial resistance: Ampicillin, 100 μg/mL
  Growth temperature: 37°C
  Growth strain: DH5alpha
  Copy number: High Copy
Gene/Insert
  Gene/Insert name: Cas9-2A-Citrine
  Insert size (bp): 4962
  Cloning method: Restriction Enzyme; 5′ cloning site AscI (not destroyed); 3′ cloning site NotI (not destroyed)
  Sequencing primers: 5′ agagttcgaagccttaagta; 3′ aacaatttcacacaggaaac
Terms and licenses: Academic/Nonprofit Terms; Industry Terms: Not Available to Industry
How to cite: pCAG>nls-Cas9-nls-2A-Citrine-EcoRI/NotI was a gift from Marianne Bronner (Addgene plasmid # 169097 ; http://n2t.net/addgene:169097 ; RRID:Addgene_169097)
